Addgene plasmid #200510: pKLV2-U6gRNA5(SMARCA2(47))-PGKpuro2ABFP-W
Purpose: Lentiviral vector expressing gRNA targeting human SMARCA2
Depositing lab: Kosuke Yusa. Depositing organization: Kyoto University, Institute for Life and Medical Sciences. Publication: Canonical BAF complex regulates the oncogenic program in human T-cell acute lymphoblastic leukemia. Aoki K, Hyuga M, Tarumoto Y, Nishibuchi G, Ueda A, Ochi Y, Sugino S, Mikami T, Kobushi H, Kato I, Akahane K, Inukai T, Takaori-Kondo A, Takita J, Ogawa S, Yusa K. Blood. 2023 Nov 3:blood.2023020857. doi: 10.1182/blood.2023020857. PubMed 37922452.
Backbone
  Vector backbone: pKLV2-U6gRNA5(BbsI)-PGKpuro2ABFP-W
  Backbone manufacturer: addgene
  Backbone size w/o insert (bp): 8648
  Total vector size (bp): 8650
  Vector type: Lentiviral
  Selectable markers: Puromycin
Growth in bacteria
  Bacterial resistance: Ampicillin, 100 μg/mL
  Growth temperature: 37°C
  Growth strain: NEB Stable
  Copy number: Unknown
Gene/Insert
  Gene/Insert name: SMARCA2(47)
  gRNA/shRNA sequence: TTGTCCCCCAGCTACGGAG
  Species: H. sapiens (human)
  Entrez Gene: SMARCA2 (a.k.a. BAF190, BIS, BRM, NCBRS, SAMRCA2, SNF2, SNF2L2, SNF2LA, SWI2, Sth1p, hBRM, hSNF2a)
  Cloning method: Restriction Enzyme; 5′ cloning site BbsI (destroyed during cloning); 3′ cloning site BbsI (destroyed during cloning)
  Sequencing primers: 5′ AGATAATTAGAATTAATTTGACTG
Terms and licenses: Academic/Nonprofit Terms; Industry Terms: Not Available to Industry
How to cite: pKLV2-U6gRNA5(SMARCA2(47))-PGKpuro2ABFP-W was a gift from Kosuke Yusa (Addgene plasmid # 200510 ; http://n2t.net/addgene:200510 ; RRID:Addgene_200510)
