[The description below was written by a language model from this plasmid's Addgene catalogue record and pLannotate feature annotations shown in this document.]
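Description:
pKLV2-U6gRNA5(SMARCA2(47))-PGKpuro2ABFP-W is an 8,650 bp HIV-1-based lentiviral transfer plasmid that delivers a single CRISPR guide RNA against human SMARCA2 (also known as BRM), an ATPase subunit of the BAF/SWI-SNF chromatin remodelling complex. It was made by inserting the guide oligonucleotides into the BbsI sites of the parental pKLV2-U6gRNA5(BbsI)-PGKpuro2ABFP-W backbone, which destroyed both sites. In bacteria the plasmid replicates from a high-copy ColE1/pUC-type origin and is selected with ampicillin through the AmpR β-lactamase gene. An f1 origin and remnants of a lac/lacZα cloning region flanked by T7 and T3 promoters are also present in the backbone.

The viral genome is transcribed from a CMV enhancer/promoter fused to a truncated 5' LTR, an arrangement generally associated with Tat-independent packaging. This is followed by the Ψ packaging signal with a gag fragment, the RRE for Rev-dependent nuclear export, and the cPPT/CTS. Within the provirus, a human U6 RNA polymerase III promoter drives the SMARCA2 spacer joined to a Streptococcus pyogenes tracrRNA-derived scaffold. Downstream, a mouse PGK promoter expresses puromycin N-acetyltransferase and TagBFP, linked by a 2A sequence according to the construct name, so transduced cells can be drug-selected and tracked by blue fluorescence. A WPRE enhances transcript expression, and the cassette ends in a truncated 3' LTR followed by a bGH polyadenylation signal.

No Cas9 is encoded, so the vector must be used in cells that supply Cas9 separately. The associated work concerns the role of the canonical BAF complex in human T-cell acute lymphoblastic leukaemia, consistent with its use for SMARCA2 knockout.
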