Features (pLannotate 1.2.2; 28 found; start..end, strand, type, name):
    269..468     +  promoter       CMV promoter: human cytomegalovirus (CMV) immediate early promoter
    486..666     +  LTR            5' LTR (truncated): truncated 5' long terminal repeat (LTR) from HIV-1
    713..838     +  misc_feature   HIV-1 Ψ: packaging signal of human immunodeficiency virus type 1
    822..1160    +  CDS            HIV-1 gag (fragment): gag protein from human immunodeficiency virus 1; gag
   1337..1570    +  misc_feature   RRE: The Rev response element (RRE) of HIV-1 allows for Rev-dependent mRNA export from the nucleus to the cytoplasm.
   1947..2047    +  CDS            Rev (fragment): human immunodeficiency virus 1 (HIV-1) Rev protein; rev; enhances nuclear export of unspliced and incompletely spliced viral mRNAs
   2097..2214    +  misc_feature   cPPT/CTS: central polypurine tract and central termination sequence of HIV-1
   2289..2529    +  promoter       U6 promoter: RNA polymerase III promoter for human U6 snRNA
   2576..2643    +  misc_RNA       tracrRNA (fragment): trans-activating CRISPR RNA for the Streptococcus pyogenes CRISPR/Cas9 system
   2666..3165    +  promoter       PGK promoter: mouse phosphoglycerate kinase 1 promoter
   3205..3801    +  CDS            PuroR (fragment): puromycin N-acetyltransferase; pac from Streptomyces; confers resistance to puromycin
   3874..4572    +  CDS            TagBFP: TagBFP is a basic (constitutively fluorescent) blue fluorescent protein published in 2008, derived from Entacmaea quadricolor. It is reported to be a very rapidly-maturing monomer with very low acid sensitivity.
   4584..5170    +  misc_feature   WPRE: woodchuck hepatitis virus posttranscriptional regulatory element
   5164..5310    +  CDS            nef (fragment): NEF_HV1LA - Experimental evidence at protein level: Swiss-Prot protein existence level 1. Extracellular Nef protein targets CD4(+) T-lymphocytes for apoptosis by interacting with CXCR4 surface receptors. From Human immunodeficiency virus type 1 group M subtype B (isolate Lai) (HIV-1).
   5318..5496    +  LTR            5' LTR (truncated): truncated 5' long terminal repeat (LTR) from HIV-1
   5522..5633    +  polyA_signal   bGH poly(A) signal: bovine growth hormone polyadenylation signal
   5772..5790    -  promoter       T3 promoter: promoter for bacteriophage T3 RNA polymerase
   5835..5851    -  protein_bind   lac operator: The lac repressor binds to the lac operator to inhibit transcription in E. coli. This inhibition can be relieved by adding lactose or isopropyl-β-D-thiogalactopyranoside (IPTG). lac repressor encoded by lacI
   5859..5889    -  promoter       lac promoter: promoter for the E. coli lac operon
   5904..5925    -  protein_bind   CAP binding site: CAP binding activates transcription in the presence of cAMP. E. coli catabolite activator protein
   5938..6030    -  CDS            lacI (fragment): lac repressor; lacI; The lac repressor binds to the lac operator to inhibit transcription in E. coli. This inhibition can be relieved by adding lactose or isopropyl-β-D-thiogalactopyranoside (IPTG).
   6213..6801    -  rep_origin     ori: high-copy-number ColE1/pMB1/pBR322/pUC origin of replication
   6972..7832    -  CDS            AmpR: β-lactamase; bla; confers resistance to ampicillin, carbenicillin, and related antibiotics
   7833..7937    -  promoter       AmpR promoter: bla
   7990..8418    -  rep_origin     f1 ori (sequence partly withheld): f1 bacteriophage origin of replication; arrow indicates direction of (+) strand synthesis
   8423..8578    -  CDS            lacZα (fragment): LacZα fragment of β-galactosidase; lacZ fragment
   8586..8604    +  promoter       T7 promoter: promoter for bacteriophage T7 RNA polymerase
   8618..268     +  enhancer       CMV enhancer (across the origin): human cytomegalovirus immediate early enhancer
>Addgene plasmid #200510 | pKLV2-U6gRNA5(SMARCA2(47))-PGKpuro2ABFP-W | addgene full sequence | sequence record 419624 | Addgene NGS Result
ACCGCCCAACGACCCCCGCCCATTGACGTCAATAATGACGTATGTTCCCATAGTAACGCCAATAGGGACT
TTCCATTGACGTCAATGGGTGGAGTATTTACGGTAAACTGCCCACTTGGCAGTACATCAAGTGTATCATA
TGCCAAGTACGCCCCCTATTGACGTCAATGACGGTAAATGGCCCGCCTGGCATTATGCCCAGTACATGAC
CTTATGGGACTTTCCTACTTGGCAGTACATCTACGTATTAGTCATCGCTATTACCATGGTGATGCGGTTT
TGGCAGTACATCAATGGGCGTGGATAGCGGTTTGACTCACGGGGATTTCCAAGTCTCCACCCCATTGACG
TCAATGGGAGTTTGTTTTGGCACCAAAATCAACGGGACTTTCCAAAATGTCGTAACAACTCCGCCCCATT
GACGCAAATGGGCGGTAGGCGTGTACGGTGGGAGGTCTATATAAGCAGCGCGTTTTGCCTGTACTGGGTC
TCTCTGGTTAGACCAGATCTGAGCCTGGGAGCTCTCTGGCTAACTAGGGAACCCACTGCTTAAGCCTCAA
TAAAGCTTGCCTTGAGTGCTTCAAGTAGTGTGTGCCCGTCTGTTGTGTGACTCTGGTAACTAGAGATCCC
TCAGACCCTTTTAGTCAGTGTGGAAAATCTCTAGCAGTGGCGCCCGAACAGGGACTTGAAAGCGAAAGGG
AAACCAGAGGAGCTCTCTCGACGCAGGACTCGGCTTGCTGAAGCGCGCACGGCAAGAGGCGAGGGGCGGC
GACTGGTGAGTACGCCAAAAATTTTGACTAGCGGAGGCTAGAAGGAGAGAGATGGGTGCGAGAGCGTCAG
TATTAAGCGGGGGAGAATTAGATCGCGATGGGAAAAAATTCGGTTAAGGCCAGGGGGAAAGAAAAAATAT
AAATTAAAACATATAGTATGGGCAAGCAGGGAGCTAGAACGATTCGCAGTTAATCCTGGCCTGTTAGAAA
CATCAGAAGGCTGTAGACAAATACTGGGACAGCTACAACCATCCCTTCAGACAGGATCAGAAGAACTTAG
ATCATTATATAATACAGTAGCAACCCTCTATTGTGTGCATCAAAGGATAGAGATAAAAGACACCAAGGAA
GCTTTAGACAAGATAGAGGAAGAGCAAAACAAAAGTAAGACCACCGCACAGCAAGCGGCCGGCCGCGCTG
ATCTTCAGACCTGGAGGAGGAGATATGAGGGACAATTGGAGAAGTGAATTATATAAATATAAAGTAGTAA
AAATTGAACCATTAGGAGTAGCACCCACCAAGGCAAAGAGAAGAGTGGTGCAGAGAGAAAAAAGAGCAGT
GGGAATAGGAGCTTTGTTCCTTGGGTTCTTGGGAGCAGCAGGAAGCACTATGGGCGCAGCGTCAATGACG
CTGACGGTACAGGCCAGACAATTATTGTCTGGTATAGTGCAGCAGCAGAACAATTTGCTGAGGGCTATTG
AGGCGCAACAGCATCTGTTGCAACTCACAGTCTGGGGCATCAAGCAGCTCCAGGCAAGAATCCTGGCTGT
GGAAAGATACCTAAAGGATCAACAGCTCCTGGGGATTTGGGGTTGCTCTGGAAAACTCATTTGCACCACT
GCTGTGCCTTGGAATGCTAGTTGGAGTAATAAATCTCTGGAACAGATTTGGAATCACACGACCTGGATGG
AGTGGGACAGAGAAATTAACAATTACACAAGCTTAATACACTCCTTAATTGAAGAATCGCAAAACCAGCA
AGAAAAGAATGAACAAGAATTATTGGAATTAGATAAATGGGCAAGTTTGTGGAATTGGTTTAACATAACA
AATTGGCTGTGGTATATAAAATTATTCATAATGATAGTAGGAGGCTTGGTAGGTTTAAGAATAGTTTTTG
CTGTACTTTCTATAGTGAATAGAGTTAGGCAGGGATATTCACCATTATCGTTTCAGACCCACCTCCCAAC
CCCGAGGGGACCCGACAGGCCCGAAGGAATAGAAGAAGAAGGTGGAGAGAGAGACAGAGACAGATCCATT
CGATTAGTGAACGGATCGGCACTGCGTGCGCCAATTCTGCAGACAAATGGCAGTATTCATCCACAATTTT
AAAAGAAAAGGGGGGATTGGGGGGTACAGTGCAGGGGAAAGAATAGTAGACATAATAGCAACAGACATAC
AAACTAAAGAATTACAAAAACAAATTACAAAAATTCAAAATTTTCGGGTTTATTACAGGGACAGCAGAGA
TCCAGTTTGGTTAGTACCGGGCCCTACGCGTCCAAGGTCGGGCAGGAAGAGGGCCTATTTCCCATGATTC
CTTCATATTTGCATATACGATACAAGGCTGTTAGAGAGATAATTAGAATTAATTTGACTGTAAACACAAA
GATATTAGTACAAAATACGTGACGTAGAAAGTAATAATTTCTTGGGTAGTTTGCAGTTTTAAAATTATGT
TTTAAAATGGACTATCATATGCTTACCGTAACTTGAAAGTATTTCGATTTCTTGGCTTTATATATCTTGT
GGAAAGGACGAAACACCGTTGTCCCCCAGCTACGGAGGTTTAAGAGCTATGCTGGAAACAGCATAGCAAG
TTTAAATAAGGCTAGTCCGTTATCAACTTGAAAAAGTGGCACCGAGTCGGTGCTTTTTTTGGATCCAATT
CTACCGGGTAGGGGAGGCGCTTTTCCCAAGGCAGTCTGGAGCATGCGCTTTAGCAGCCCCGCTGGGCACT
TGGCGCTACACAAGTGGCCTCTGGCCTCGCACACATTCCACATCCACCGGTAGGCGCCAACCGGCTCCGT
TCTTTGGTGGCCCCTTCGCGCCACCTTCTACTCCTCCCCTAGTCAGGAAGTTCCCCCCCGCCCCGCAGCT
CGCGTCGTGCAGGACGTGACAAATGGAAGTAGCACGTCTCACTAGTCTCGTGCAGATGGACAGCACCGCT
GAGCAATGGAAGCGGGTAGGCCTTTGGGGCAGCGGCCAATAGCAGCTTTGCTCCTTCGCTTTCTGGGCTC
AGAGGCTGGGAAGGGGTGGGTCCGGGGGCGGGCTCAGGGGCGGGCTCAGGGGCGGGGCGGGCGCCCGAAG
GTCCTCCGGAGGCCCGGCATTCTGCACGCTTCAAAAGCGCACGTCTGCCGCGCTGTTCTCCTCTTCCTCA
TCTCCGGGCCTTTCGACCTGCATCCATCTAGATCTCGAGCAGCTGAAGCTTACCATGACCGAGTACAAGC
CCACGGTGCGCCTCGCCACCCGCGACGACGTCCCCAGGGCCGTACGCACCCTCGCCGCCGCGTTCGCCGA
CTACCCCGCCACGCGCCACACCGTCGATCCGGACCGCCACATCGAGCGGGTCACCGAGCTGCAAGAACTC
TTCCTCACGCGCGTCGGGCTCGACATCGGCAAGGTGTGGGTCGCGGACGACGGCGCCGCGGTGGCGGTCT
GGACCACGCCGGAGAGCGTCGAAGCGGGGGCGGTGTTCGCCGAGATCGGCCCGCGCATGGCCGAGTTGAG
CGGTTCCCGGCTGGCCGCGCAGCAACAGATGGAAGGCCTCCTGGCGCCGCACCGGCCCAAGGAGCCCGCG
TGGTTCCTGGCCACCGTCGGCGTCTCGCCCGACCACCAGGGCAAGGGTCTGGGCAGCGCCGTCGTGCTCC
CCGGAGTGGAGGCGGCCGAGCGCGCCGGGGTGCCCGCCTTCCTGGAGACCTCCGCGCCCCGCAACCTCCC
CTTCTACGAGCGGCTCGGCTTCACCGTCACCGCCGACGTCGAGGTGCCCGAAGGACCGCGCACCTGGTGC
ATGACCCGCAAGCCCGGTGCCGGCGGCGGGTCCGGAGGAGAGGGCAGAGGAAGTCTCCTAACATGCGGTG
ACGTGGAGGAGAATCCTGGCCCAATGAGCGAGCTGATTAAGGAGAACATGCACATGAAGCTGTACATGGA
GGGCACCGTGGACAACCATCACTTCAAGTGCACATCCGAGGGCGAAGGCAAGCCCTACGAGGGCACCCAG
ACCATGAGAATCAAGGTGGTCGAGGGCGGCCCTCTCCCCTTCGCCTTCGACATCCTGGCTACTAGCTTCC
TCTACGGCAGCAAGACCTTCATCAACCACACCCAGGGCATCCCCGACTTCTTCAAGCAGTCCTTCCCTGA
GGGCTTCACATGGGAGAGAGTCACCACATACGAGGACGGGGGCGTGCTGACCGCTACCCAGGACACCAGC
CTCCAGGACGGCTGCCTCATCTACAACGTCAAGATCAGAGGGGTGAACTTCACATCCAACGGCCCTGTGA
TGCAGAAGAAAACACTCGGCTGGGAGGCCTTCACCGAGACGCTGTACCCCGCTGACGGCGGCCTGGAAGG
CAGAAACGACATGGCCCTGAAGCTCGTGGGCGGGAGCCATCTGATCGCAAACATCAAGACCACATATAGA
TCCAAGAAACCCGCTAAGAACCTCAAGATGCCTGGCGTCTACTATGTGGACTACAGACTGGAAAGAATCA
AGGAGGCCAACAACGAGACCTACGTCGAGCAGCACGAGGTGGCAGTGGCCAGATACTGCGACCTCCCTAG
CAAACTGGGGCACAAGCTTAATTGAGCGGCCGCTCAACCTCTGGATTACAAAATTTGTGAAAGATTGACT
GGTATTCTTAACTATGTTGCTCCTTTTACGCTATGTGGATACGCTGCTTTAATGCCTTTGTATCATGCTA
TTGCTTCCCGTATGGCTTTCATTTTCTCCTCCTTGTATAAATCCTGGTTGCTGTCTCTTTATGAGGAGTT
GTGGCCCGTTGTCAGGCAACGTGGCGTGGTGTGCACTGTGTTTGCTGACGCAACCCCCACTGGTTGGGGC
ATTGCCACCACCTGTCAGCTCCTTTCCGGGACTTTCGCTTTCCCCCTCCCTATTGCCACGGCGGAACTCA
TCGCCGCCTGCCTTGCCCGCTGCTGGACAGGGGCTCGGCTGTTGGGCACTGACAATTCCGTGGTGTTGTC
GGGGAAATCATCGTCCTTTCCTTGGCTGCTCGCCTGTGTTGCCACCTGGATTCTGCGCGGGACGTCCTTC
TGCTACGTCCCTTCGGCCCTCAATCCAGCGGACCTTCCTTCCCGCGGCCTGCTGCCGGCTCTGCGGCCTC
TTCCGCGTCTACGCCTTCGCCCTCAGACGAGTCGGATCTCCCTTTGGGCCGCCTCCCCGCAGGTACCTTT
AAGACCAATGACTTACAAGGCAGCTGTAGATCTTAGCCACTTTTTAAAAGAAAAGGGGGGACTGGAAGGG
CTAATTCACTCCCAAAGAAGTCAAGATCTGCTTTTTGCCTGTACTGGGTCTCTCTGGTTAGACCAGAGTC
TCTCTGGTTAGACCAGATCTGAGCCTGGGAGCTCTCTGGCTAACTAGGGAACCCACTGCTTAAGCCTCAA
TAAAGCTTGCCTTGAGTGCTTCAAGTAGTGTGTGCCCGTCTGTTGTGTGACTCTGGTAACTAGAGATCCC
TCAGACCCTTTTAGTCAGTGTGGAAAATCTCTAGCAGTTTAAACCCGCTGATCAGCCTCGACTGTGCCTT
CTAGTTGCCAGCCATCTGTTGTTTGCCCCTCCCCCGTGCCTTCCTTGACCCTGGAAGGTGCCACTCCCAC
TGTCCTTTCCTAATAAAATGAGGAAATTGCATCGCATTGTCTGAGTAGGTGTCATTCTATTCTGGGGGGT
GGGGTGGGGCAGGACAGCAAGGGGGAGGATTGGGAAGTCAATAGCAGGCATGCTGGGGATGCGGTGGGCT
CTATGGGCGGCCGTTAATTAAGCTTTTGTTCCCTTTAGTGAGGGTTAATTGCGCGCTTGGCGTAATCATG
GTCATAGCTGTTTCCTGTGTGAAATTGTTATCCGCTCACAATTCCACACAACATACGAGCCGGGAGCATA
AAGTGTAAAGCCTGGGGTGCCTAATGAGTGAGCTAACTCACATTAATTGCGTTGCGCTCACTGCCCGCTT
TCCAGTCGGGAAACCTGTCGTGCCAGCTGCATTAATGAATCGGCCAACGCGCGGGGAGAGGCGGTTTGCG
TATTGGGCGCTCTTCCGCTTCCTCGCTCACTGACTCGCTGCGCTCGGTCGTTCGGCTGCGGCGAGCGGTA
TCAGCTCACTCAAAGGCGGTAATACGGTTATCCACAGAATCAGGGGATAACGCAGGAAAGAACATGTGAG
CAAAAGGCCAGCAAAAGGCCAGGAACCGTAAAAAGGCCGCGTTGCTGGCGTTTTTCCATAGGCTCCGCCC
CCCTGACGAGCATCACAAAAATCGACGCTCAAGTCAGAGGTGGCGAAACCCGACAGGACTATAAAGATAC
CAGGCGTTTCCCCCTGGAAGCTCCCTCGTGCGCTCTCCTGTTCCGACCCTGCCGCTTACCGGATACCTGT
CCGCCTTTCTCCCTTCGGGAAGCGTGGCGCTTTCTCATAGCTCACGCTGTAGGTATCTCAGTTCGGTGTA
GGTCGTTCGCTCCAAGCTGGGCTGTGTGCACGAACCCCCCGTTCAGCCCGACCGCTGCGCCTTATCCGGT
AACTATCGTCTTGAGTCCAACCCGGTAAGACACGACTTATCGCCACTGGCAGCAGCCACTGGTAACAGGA
TTAGCAGAGCGAGGTATGTAGGCGGTGCTACAGAGTTCTTGAAGTGGTGGCCTAACTACGGCTACACTAG
AAGAACAGTATTTGGTATCTGCGCTCTGCTGAAGCCAGTTACCTTCGGAAAAAGAGTTGGTAGCTCTTGA
TCCGGCAAACAAACCACCGCTGGTAGCGGTGGTTTTTTTGTTTGCAAGCAGCAGATTACGCGCAGAAAAA
AAGGATCTCAAGAAGATCCTTTGATCTTTTCTACGGGGTCTGACGCTCAGTGGAACGAAAACTCACGTTA
AGGGATTTTGGTCATGAGATTATCAAAAAGGATCTTCACCTAGATCCTTTTAAATTAAAAATGAAGTTTT
AAATCAATCTAAAGTATATATGAGTAAACTTGGTCTGACAGTTACCAATGCTTAATCAGTGAGGCACCTA
TCTCAGCGATCTGTCTATTTCGTTCATCCATAGTTGCCTGACTCCCCGTCGTGTAGATAACTACGATACG
GGAGGGCTTACCATCTGGCCCCAGTGCTGCAATGATACCGCGAGACCCACGCTCACCGGCTCCAGATTTA
TCAGCAATAAACCAGCCAGCCGGAAGGGCCGAGCGCAGAAGTGGTCCTGCAACTTTATCCGCCTCCATCC
AGTCTATTAATTGTTGCCGGGAAGCTAGAGTAAGTAGTTCGCCAGTTAATAGTTTGCGCAACGTTGTTGC
CATTGCTACAGGCATCGTGGTGTCACGCTCGTCGTTTGGTATGGCTTCATTCAGCTCCGGTTCCCAACGA
TCAAGGCGAGTTACATGATCCCCCATGTTGTGCAAAAAAGCGGTTAGCTCCTTCGGTCCTCCGATCGTTG
TCAGAAGTAAGTTGGCCGCAGTGTTATCACTCATGGTTATGGCAGCACTGCATAATTCTCTTACTGTCAT
GCCATCCGTAAGATGCTTTTCTGTGACTGGTGAGTACTCAACCAAGTCATTCTGAGAATAGTGTATGCGG
CGACCGAGTTGCTCTTGCCCGGCGTCAATACGGGATAATACCGCGCCACATAGCAGAACTTTAAAAGTGC
TCATCATTGGAAAACGTTCTTCGGGGCGAAAACTCTCAAGGATCTTACCGCTGTTGAGATCCAGTTCGAT
GTAACCCACTCGTGCACCCAACTGATCTTCAGCATCTTTTACTTTCACCAGCGTTTCTGGGTGAGCAAAA
ACAGGAAGGCAAAATGCCGCAAAAAAGGGAATAAGGGCGACACGGAAATGTTGAATACTCATACTCTTCC
TTTTTCAATATTATTGAAGCATTTATCAGGGTTATTGTCTCATGAGCGGATACATATTTGAATGTATTTA
GAAAAATAAACAAATAGGGGTTCCGCGCACATTTCCCCGAAAAGTGCCACCTAAATTGTAAGCGTTAATA
TTTTGTTAAAATTCGCGTTAAATTTTTGTTAAATCAGCTCATTTTTTAACCAATAGGCCGAAATCGGCAA
AATCCCTTATAAATCAAAAGAATAGACCGAGATAGGGT
[37 nt withheld, positions 8089-8125]
AAAGAACGTGGACTCCAACGTCAAAGG
[49 nt withheld, positions 8153-8201]
T
[91 nt withheld, positions 8203-8293]
G
[124 nt withheld, positions 8295-8418]
CCCATTCGCCATTCAGGCTGCGCAACTGTTGGGAAGGGCGATCGGTGCGGGCCTCTTCGCTATTACGCCA
GCTGGCGAAAGGGGGATGTGCTGCAAGGCGATTAAGTTGGGTAACGCCAGGGTTTTCCCAGTCACGACGT
TGTAAAACGACGGCCAGTGAGCGCGCGTAATACGACTCACTATAGGGCGAATTGACTAGTACATAACTTA
CGGTAAATGGCCCGCCTGGCTG
